>Addgene plasmid #199592 | pLV-SARS-COV-2-5UTR-GLuc | addgene full sequence | sequence record 394814 | Addgene NGS Result
CTGGAGCTGCAAGCTTAATGTAGTCTTATGCAATACTCTTGTAGTCTTGCAACATGGTAACGATGAGTTA
GCAACATGCCTTACAAGGAGAGAAAAAGCACCGTGCATGCCGATTGGTGGAAGTAAGGTGGTACGATCGT
GCCTTATTAGGAAGGCAACAGACGGGTCTGACATGGATTGGACGAACCACTGAATTGCCGCATTGCAGAG
ATATTGTATTTAAGTGCCTAGCTCGATACATAAACGGGTCTCTCTGGTTAGACCAGATCTGAGCCTGGGA
GCTCTCTGGCTAACTAGGGAACCCACTGCTTAAGCCTCAATAAAGCTTGCCTTGAGTGCTTCAAGTAGTG
TGTGCCCGTCTGTTGTGTGACTCTGGTAACTAGAGATCCCTCAGACCCTTTTAGTCAGTGTGGAAAATCT
CTAGCAGTGGCGCCCGAACAGGGACTTGAAAGCGAAAGGGAAACCAGAGGAGCTCTCTCGACGCAGGACT
CGGCTTGCTGAAGCGCGCACGGCAAGAGGCGAGGGGCGGCGACTGGTGAGTACGCCAAAAATTTTGACTA
GCGGAGGCTAGAAGGAGAGAGATGGGTGCGAGAGCGTCAGTATTAAGCGGGGGAGAATTAGATCGCGATG
GGAAAAAATTCGGTTAAGGCCAGGGGGAAAGAAAAAATATAAATTAAAACATATAGTATGGGCAAGCAGG
GAGCTAGAACGATTCGCAGTTAATCCTGGCCTGTTAGAAACATCAGAAGGCTGTAGACAAATACTGGGAC
AGCTACAACCATCCCTTCAGACAGGATCAGAAGAACTTAGATCATTATATAATACAGTAGCAACCCTCTA
TTGTGTGCATCAAAGGATAGAGATAAAAGACACCAAGGAAGCTTTAGACAAGATAGAGGAAGAGCAAAAC
AAAAGTAAGACCACCGCACAGCAAGCGGCCGCTGATCTTCAGACCTGGAGGAGGAGATATGAGGGACAAT
TGGAGAAGTGAATTATATAAATATAAAGTAGTAAAAATTGAACCATTAGGAGTAGCACCCACCAAGGCAA
AGAGAAGAGTGGTGCAGAGAGAAAAAAGAGCAGTGGGAATAGGAGCTTTGTTCCTTGGGTTCTTGGGAGC
AGCAGGAAGCACTATGGGCGCAGCGTCAATGACGCTGACGGTACAGGCCAGACAATTATTGTCTGGTATA
GTGCAGCAGCAGAACAATTTGCTGAGGGCTATTGAGGCGCAACAGCATCTGTTGCAACTCACAGTCTGGG
GCATCAAGCAGCTCCAGGCAAGAATCCTGGCTGTGGAAAGATACCTAAAGGATCAACAGCTCCTGGGGAT
TTGGGGTTGCTCTGGAAAACTCATTTGCACCACTGCTGTGCCTTGGAATGCTAGTTGGAGTAATAAATCT
CTGGAACAGATTTGGAATCACACGACCTGGATGGAGTGGGACAGAGAAATTAACAATTACACAAGCTTAA
TACACTCCTTAATTGAAGAATCGCAAAACCAGCAAGAAAAGAATGAACAAGAATTATTGGAATTAGATAA
ATGGGCAAGTTTGTGGAATTGGTTTAACATAACAAATTGGCTGTGGTATATAAAATTATTCATAATGATA
GTAGGAGGCTTGGTAGGTTTAAGAATAGTTTTTGCTGTACTTTCTATAGTGAATAGAGTTAGGCAGGGAT
ATTCACCATTATCGTTTCAGACCCACCTCCCAACCCCGAGGGGACCCGACAGGCCCGAAGGAATAGAAGA
AGAAGGTGGAGAGAGAGACAGAGACAGATCCATTCGATTAGTGAACGGATCTCGACGGTATCGCTAGCTT
TTAAAAGAAAAGGGGGGATTGGGGGGTACAGTGCAGGGGAAAGAATAGTAGACATAATAGCAACAGACAT
ACAAACTAAAGAATTACAAAAACAAATTACAAAAATTCAAAATTTTACTAGTATCAACTTTGTATAGAAA
AGTTGTAGTTATTAATAGTAATCAATTACGGGGTCATTAGTTCATAGCCCATATATGGAGTTCCGCGTTA
CATAACTTACGGTAAATGGCCCGCCTGGCTGACCGCCCAACGACCCCCGCCCATTGACGTCAATAATGAC
GTATGTTCCCATAGTAACGCCAATAGGGACTTTCCATTGACGTCAATGGGTGGAGTATTTACGGTAAACT
GCCCACTTGGCAGTACATCAAGTGTATCATATGCCAAGTACGCCCCCTATTGACGTCAATGACGGTAAAT
GGCCCGCCTGGCATTATGCCCAGTACATGACCTTATGGGACTTTCCTACTTGGCAGTACATCTACGTATT
AGTCATCGCTATTACCATGGTGATGCGGTTTTGGCAGTACATCAATGGGCGTGGATAGCGGTTTGACTCA
CGGGGATTTCCAAGTCTCCACCCCATTGACGTCAATGGGAGTTTGTTTTGGCACCAAAATCAACGGGACT
TTCCAAAATGTCGTAACAACTCCGCCCCATTGACGCAAATGGGCGGTAGGCGTGTACGGTGGGAGGTCTA
TATAAGCAGAGCTGGTTTAGTGAACCGTCAGATCCAAGTTTGTACAAAAAAGCAGGCTGCCACCATTAAA
GGTTTATACCTTCCCAGGTAACAAACCAACCAACTTTCGATCTCTTGTAGATCTGTTCTCTAAACGAACT
TTAAAATCTGTGTGGCTGTCACTCGGCTGCGTGCTTAGTGCACTCACGCAGTATAATTAATAACTAATTA
CTGTCGTTGACAGGACACGAGTAACTCGTCTATCTTCTGCAGGCTGCTTACGGTTTCGTCCGTGTTGCAG
CCGATCATCAGCACATCTAGGTTTCGTCCGGGTGTGACCGAAAGGTAAGATGGAGAGCCTTGTCCCTGGT
TTCAACGAGGGAGTCAAAGTTCTGTTTGCCCTGATCTGCATCGCTGTGGCCGAGGCCAAGCCCACCGAGA
ACAACGAAGACTTCAACATCGTGGCCGTGGCCAGCAACTTCGCGACCACGGATCTCGATGCTGACCGCGG
GAAGTTGCCCGGCAAGAAGCTGCCGCTGGAGGTGCTCAAAGAGATGGAAGCCAATGCCCGGAAAGCTGGC
TGCACCAGGGGCTGTCTGATCTGCCTGTCCCACATCAAGTGCACGCCCAAGATGAAGAAGTTCATCCCAG
GACGCTGCCACACCTACGAAGGCGACAAAGAGTCCGCACAGGGCGGCATAGGCGAGGCGATCGTCGACAT
TCCTGAGATTCCTGGGTTCAAGGACTTGGAGCCCATGGAGCAGTTCATCGCACAGGTCGATCTGTGTGTG
GACTGCACAACTGGCTGCCTCAAAGGGCTTGCCAACGTGCAGTGTTCTGACCTGCTCAAGAAGTGGCTGC
CGCAACGCTGTGCGACCTTTGCCAGCAAGATCCAGGGCCAGGTGGACAAGATCAAGGGGGCCGGTGGTGA
CTAAACCCAGCTTTCTTGTACAAAGTGGGCCCCTCTCCCTCCCCCCCCCCTAACGTTACTGGCCGAAGCC
GCTTGGAATAAGGCCGGTGTGCGTTTGTCTATATGTTATTTTCCACCATATTGCCGTCTTTTGGCAATGT
GAGGGCCCGGAAACCTGGCCCTGTCTTCTTGACGAGCATTCCTAGGGGTCTTTCCCCTCTCGCCAAAGGA
ATGCAAGGTCTGTTGAATGTCGTGAAGGAAGCAGTTCCTCTGGAAGCTTCTTGAAGACAAACAACGTCTG
TAGCGACCCTTTGCAGGCAGCGGAACCCCCCACCTGGCGACAGGTGCCTCTGCGGCCAAAAGCCACGTGT
ATAAGATACACCTGCAAAGGCGGCACAACCCCAGTGCCACGTTGTGAGTTGGATAGTTGTGGAAAGAGTC
AAATGGCTCTCCTCAAGCGTATTCAACAAGGGGCTGAAGGATGCCCAGAAGGTACCCCATTGTATGGGAT
CTGATCTGGGGCCTCGGTGCACATGCTTTACATGTGTTTAGTCGAGGTTAAAAAAACGTCTAGGCCCCCC
GAACCACGGGGACGTGGTTTTCCTTTGAAAAACACGATGATAATATGGCCACAACCATGCCCGCCATGAA
GATCGAGTGCCGCATCACCGGCACCCTGAACGGCGTGGAGTTCGAGCTGGTGGGCGGCGGAGAGGGCACC
CCCGAGCAGGGCCGCATGACCAACAAGATGAAGAGCACCAAAGGCGCCCTGACCTTCAGCCCCTACCTGC
TGAGCCACGTGATGGGCTACGGCTTCTACCACTTCGGCACCTACCCCAGCGGCTACGAGAACCCCTTCCT
GCACGCCATCAACAACGGCGGCTACACCAACACCCGCATCGAGAAGTACGAGGACGGCGGCGTGCTGCAC
GTGAGCTTCAGCTACCGCTACGAGGCCGGCCGCGTGATCGGCGACTTCAAGGTGGTGGGCACCGGCTTCC
CCGAGGACAGCGTGATCTTCACCGACAAGATCATCCGCAGCAACGCCACCGTGGAGCACCTGCACCCCAT
GGGCGATAACGTGCTGGTGGGCAGCTTCGCCCGCACCTTCAGCCTGCGCGACGGCGGCTACTACAGCTTC
GTGGTGGACAGCCACATGCACTTCAAGAGCGCCATCCACCCCAGCATCCTGCAGAACGGGGGCCCCATGT
TCGCCTTCCGCCGCGTGGAGGAGCTGCACAGCAACACCGAGCTGGGCATCGTGGAGTACCAGCACGCCTT
CAAGACCCCCATCGCCTTCGCCAGATCTCGAGCTCGATGACAACTTTATTATACATAGTTGATCAATTCC
GATAATCAACCTCTGGATTACAAAATTTGTGAAAGATTGACTGGTATTCTTAACTATGTTGCTCCTTTTA
CGCTATGTGGATACGCTGCTTTAATGCCTTTGTATCATGCTATTGCTTCCCGTATGGCTTTCATTTTCTC
CTCCTTGTATAAATCCTGGTTGCTGTCTCTTTATGAGGAGTTGTGGCCCGTTGTCAGGCAACGTGGCGTG
GTGTGCACTGTGTTTGCTGACGCAACCCCCACTGGTTGGGGCATTGCCACCACCTGTCAGCTCCTTTCCG
GGACTTTCGCTTTCCCCCTCCCTATTGCCACGGCGGAACTCATCGCCGCCTGCCTTGCCCGCTGCTGGAC
AGGGGCTCGGCTGTTGGGCACTGACAATTCCGTGGTGTTGTCGGGGAAGCTGACGTCCTTTCCATGGCTG
CTCGCCTGTGTTGCCACCTGGATTCTGCGCGGGACGTCCTTCTGCTACGTCCCTTCGGCCCTCAATCCAG
CGGACCTTCCTTCCCGCGGCCTGCTGCCGGCTCTGCGGCCTCTTCCGCGTCTTCGCCTTCGCCCTCAGAC
GAGTCGGATCTCCCTTTGGGCCGCCTCCCCGCATCGGGAATTCCCGCGGTTCGAATTCTACCGGGTAGGG
GAGGCGCTTTTCCCAAGGCAGTCTGGAGCATGCGCTTTAGCAGCCCCGCTGGGCACTTGGCGCTACACAA
GTGGCCTCTGGCCTCGCACACATTCCACATCCACCGGTAGGCGCCAACCGGCTCCGTTCTTTGGTGGCCC
CTTCGCGCCACCTTCTACTCCTCCCCTAGTCAGGAAGTTCCCCCCCGCCCCGCAGCTCGCGTCGTGCAGG
ACGTGACAAATGGAAGTAGCACGTCTCACTAGTCTCGTGCAGATGGACAGCACCGCTGAGCAATGGAAGC
GGGTAGGCCTTTGGGGCAGCGGCCAATAGCAGCTTTGCTCCTTCGCTTTCTGGGCTCAGAGGCTGGGAAG
GGGTGGGTCCGGGGGCGGGCTCAGGGGCGGGCTCAGGGGCGGGGCGGGCGCCCGAAGGTCCTCCGGAGGC
CCGGCATTCTGCACGCTTCAAAAGCGCACGTCTGCCGCGCTGTTCTCCTCTTCCTCATCTCCGGGCCTTT
CGACCTCACGTGTTGACAATTAATCATCGGCATAGTATATCGGCATAGTATAATACGACAAGGTGAGGAA
CTAAACCATGGCCAAGCCTTTGTCTCAAGAAGAATCCACCCTCATTGAAAGAGCAACGGCTACAATCAAC
AGCATCCCCATCTCTGAAGACTACAGCGTCGCCAGCGCAGCTCTCTCTAGCGACGGCCGCATCTTCACTG
GTGTCAATGTATATCATTTTACTGGGGGACCTTGTGCAGAACTCGTGGTGCTGGGCACTGCTGCTGCTGC
GGCAGCTGGCAACCTGACTTGTATCGTCGCGATCGGAAATGAGAACAGGGGCATCTTGAGCCCCTGCGGA
CGGTGCCGACAGGTGCTTCTCGATCTGCATCCTGGGATCAAAGCCATAGTGAAGGACAGTGATGGACAGC
CGACGGCAGTTGGGATTCGTGAATTGCTGCCCTCTGGTTATGTGTGGGAGGGCTAAGCACAATTCGAGCT
CGGTACCTTTAAGACCAATGACTTACAAGGCAGCTGTAGATCTTAGCCACTTTTTAAAAGAAAAGGGGGG
ACTGGAAGGGCTAATTCACTCCCAACGAAGACAAGATCTGCTTTTTGCTTGTACTGGGTCTCTCTGGTTA
GACCAGATCTGAGCCTGGGAGCTCTCTGGCTAACTAGGGAACCCACTGCTTAAGCCTCAATAAAGCTTGC
CTTGAGTGCTTCAAGTAGTGTGTGCCCGTCTGTTGTGTGACTCTGGTAACTAGAGATCCCTCAGACCCTT
TTAGTCAGTGTGGAAAATCTCTAGCAGTAGTAGTTCATGTCATCTTATTATTCAGTATTTATAACTTGCA
AAGAAATGAATATCAGAGAGTGAGAGGAACTTGTTTATTGCAGCTTATAATGGTTACAAATAAAGCAATA
GCATCACAAATTTCACAAATAAAGCATTTTTTTCACTGCATTCTAGTTGTGGTTTGTCCAAACTCATCAA
TGTATCTTATCATGTCTGGCTCTAGCTATCCCGCCCCTAACTCCGCCCATCCCGCCCCTAACTCCGCCCA
GTTCCGCCCATTCTCCGCCCCATGGCTGACTAATTTTTTTTATTTATGCAGAGGCCGAGGCCGCCTCGGC
CTCTGAGCTATTCCAGAAGTAGTGAGGAGGCTTTTTTGGAGGCCTAGGGACGTACCCAATTCGCCCTATA
GTGAGTCGTATTACGCGCGCTCACTGGCCGTCGTTTTACAACGTCGTGACTGGGAAAACCCTGGCGTTAC
CCAACTTAATCGCCTTGCAGCACATCCCCCTTTCGCCAGCTGGCGTAATAGCGAAGAGGCCCGCACCGAT
CGCCCTTCCCAACAGTTGCGCAGCCTGAATGGCGAATGGG
[124 nt withheld, positions 7251-7374]
C
[91 nt withheld, positions 7376-7466]
A
[49 nt withheld, positions 7468-7516]
CCTTTGACGTTGGAGTCCACGTTCTTT
[37 nt withheld, positions 7544-7580]
ACCCTATCTCGGTCTATTCTTTTGATTTATAAGGGATTTTGCCGATTTCGGCCTATTGGTTAAAAAATGA
GCTGATTTAACAAAAATTTAACGCGAATTTTAACAAAATATTAACGCTTACAATTTAGGTGGCACTTTTC
GGGGAAATGTGCGCGGAACCCCTATTTGTTTATTTTTCTAAATACATTCAAATATGTATCCGCTCATGAG
ACAATAACCCTGATAAATGCTTCAATAATATTGAAAAAGGAAGAGTATGAGTATTCAACATTTCCGTGTC
GCCCTTATTCCCTTTTTTGCGGCATTTTGCCTTCCTGTTTTTGCTCACCCAGAAACGCTGGTGAAAGTAA
AAGATGCTGAAGATCAGTTGGGTGCACGAGTGGGTTACATCGAACTGGATCTCAACAGCGGTAAGATCCT
TGAGAGTTTTCGCCCCGAAGAACGTTTTCCAATGATGAGCACTTTTAAAGTTCTGCTATGTGGCGCGGTA
TTATCCCGTATTGACGCCGGGCAAGAGCAACTCGGTCGCCGCATACACTATTCTCAGAATGACTTGGTTG
AGTACTCACCAGTCACAGAAAAGCATCTTACGGATGGCATGACAGTAAGAGAATTATGCAGTGCTGCCAT
AACCATGAGTGATAACACTGCGGCCAACTTACTTCTGACAACGATCGGAGGACCGAAGGAGCTAACCGCT
TTTTTGCACAACATGGGGGATCATGTAACTCGCCTTGATCGTTGGGAACCGGAGCTGAATGAAGCCATAC
CAAACGACGAGCGTGACACCACGATGCCTGTAGCAATGGCAACAACGTTGCGCAAACTATTAACTGGCGA
ACTACTTACTCTAGCTTCCCGGCAACAATTAATAGACTGGATGGAGGCGGATAAAGTTGCAGGACCACTT
CTGCGCTCGGCCCTTCCGGCTGGCTGGTTTATTGCTGATAAATCTGGAGCCGGTGAGCGTGGGTCTCGCG
GTATCATTGCAGCACTGGGGCCAGATGGTAAGCCCTCCCGTATCGTAGTTATCTACACGACGGGGAGTCA
GGCAACTATGGATGAACGAAATAGACAGATCGCTGAGATAGGTGCCTCACTGATTAAGCATTGGTAACTG
TCAGACCAAGTTTACTCATATATACTTTAGATTGATTTAAAACTTCATTTTTAATTTAAAAGGATCTAGG
TGAAGATCCTTTTTGATAATCTCATGACCAAAATCCCTTAACGTGAGTTTTCGTTCCACTGAGCGTCAGA
CCCCGTAGAAAAGATCAAAGGATCTTCTTGAGATCCTTTTTTTCTGCGCGTAATCTGCTGCTTGCAAACA
AAAAAACCACCGCTACCAGCGGTGGTTTGTTTGCCGGATCAAGAGCTACCAACTCTTTTTCCGAAGGTAA
CTGGCTTCAGCAGAGCGCAGATACCAAATACTGTTCTTCTAGTGTAGCCGTAGTTAGGCCACCACTTCAA
GAACTCTGTAGCACCGCCTACATACCTCGCTCTGCTAATCCTGTTACCAGTGGCTGCTGCCAGTGGCGAT
AAGTCGTGTCTTACCGGGTTGGACTCAAGACGATAGTTACCGGATAAGGCGCAGCGGTCGGGCTGAACGG
GGGGTTCGTGCACACAGCCCAGCTTGGAGCGAACGACCTACACCGAACTGAGATACCTACAGCGTGAGCT
ATGAGAAAGCGCCACGCTTCCCGAAGAGAGAAAGGCGGACAGGTATCCGGTAAGCGGCAGGGTCGGAACA
GGAGAGCGCACGAGGGAGCTTCCAGGGGGAAACGCCTGGTATCTTTATAGTCCTGTCGGGTTTCGCCACC
TCTGACTTGAGCGTCGATTTTTGTGATGCTCGTCAGGGGGGCGGAGCCTATGGAAAAACGCCAGCAACGC
GGCCTTTTTACGGTTCCTGGCCTTTTGCTGGCCTTTTGCTCACATGTTCTTTCCTGCGTTATCCCCTGAT
TCTGTGGATAACCGTATTACCGCCTTTGAGTGAGCTGATACCGCTCGCCGCAGCCGAACGACCGAGCGCA
GCGAGTCAGTGAGCGAGGAAGCGGAAGAGCGCCCAATACGCAAACCGCCTCTCCCCGCGCGTTGGCCGAT
TCATTAATGCAGCTGGCACGACAGGTTTCCCGACTGGAAAGCGGGCAGTGAGCGCAACGCAATTAATGTG
AGTTAGCTCACTCATTAGGCACCCCAGGCTTTACACTTTATGCTTCCGGCTCGTATGTTGTGTGGAATTG
TGAGCGGATAACAATTTCACACAGGAAACAGCTATGACCATGATTACGCCAAGCGCGCAATTAACCCTCA
CTAAAGGGAACAAAAG
Features (pLannotate 1.2.2; 36 found; start..end, strand, type, name):
     19..245     +  promoter       RSV promoter: Rous sarcoma virus enhancer/promoter
    246..426     +  LTR            5' LTR (truncated): truncated 5' long terminal repeat (LTR) from HIV-1
    473..598     +  misc_feature   HIV-1 Ψ: packaging signal of human immunodeficiency virus type 1
    582..945     +  CDS            HIV-1 gag (fragment): gag protein from human immunodeficiency virus 1; gag
   1091..1324    +  misc_feature   RRE: The Rev response element (RRE) of HIV-1 allows for Rev-dependent mRNA export from the nucleus to the cytoplasm.
   1701..1801    +  CDS            Rev (fragment): human immunodeficiency virus 1 (HIV-1) Rev protein; rev; enhances nuclear export of unspliced and incompletely spliced viral mRNAs
   1819..1936    +  misc_feature   cPPT/CTS: central polypurine tract and central termination sequence of HIV-1
   1945..1965    +  protein_bind   attB4: mutant version of attB; core recombination site for the Gateway® BP reaction BP Clonase™
   2026..2329    +  enhancer       CMV enhancer: human cytomegalovirus immediate early enhancer
   2330..2533    +  promoter       CMV promoter: human cytomegalovirus (CMV) immediate early promoter
   2555..2575    +  protein_bind   attB1: mutant version of attB; core recombination site for the Gateway® BP reaction BP Clonase™
   2583..2886    +  ncRNA          bCoV-5UTR: Accession: RF03117 - Betacoronavirus 5'UTR
   2879..3434    +  CDS            hGLuc (fragment): secreted Gaussia luciferase human codon-optimized
   3438..3458    -  protein_bind   attB2: mutant version of attB; core recombination site for the Gateway® BP reaction BP Clonase™
   3571..4033    +  misc_feature   IRES: internal ribosome entry site (IRES) of the encephalomyocarditis virus (EMCV)
   4047..4712    +  CDS            ppluGFP2: ppluGFP2 is a basic (constitutively fluorescent) green fluorescent protein published in 2004, derived from Pontellina plumata.
   4731..4751    -  protein_bind   attB3: mutant version of attB; core recombination site for the Gateway® BP reaction BP Clonase™
   4764..5352    +  misc_feature   WPRE: woodchuck hepatitis virus posttranscriptional regulatory element
   5383..5882    +  promoter       PGK promoter: mouse phosphoglycerate kinase 1 promoter
   5892..5939    +  promoter       EM7 promoter: synthetic bacterial promoter&nbsp
   5958..6356    +  CDS            BSD: blasticidin S deaminase; Aspergillus terreus BSD; confers resistance to blasticidin
   6373..6441    +  CDS            nef (fragment): NEF_HV1Z2 - Experimental evidence at protein level: Swiss-Prot protein existence level 1. Extracellular Nef protein targets CD4(+) T-lymphocytes for apoptosis by interacting with CXCR4 surface receptors. From Human immunodeficiency virus type 1 group M subtype D (isolate Z2/CDC-Z34) (HIV-1).
   6443..6676    +  LTR            3' LTR (ΔU3): self-inactivating 3' long terminal repeat (LTR) from HIV-1
   6748..6869    +  polyA_signal   SV40 poly(A) signal: SV40 polyadenylation signal
   6909..7044    +  rep_origin     SV40 ori: SV40 origin of replication
   7065..7083    -  promoter       T7 promoter: promoter for bacteriophage T7 RNA polymerase
   7091..7246    +  CDS            lacZα (fragment): LacZα fragment of β-galactosidase; lacZ fragment
   7251..7679    +  rep_origin     f1 ori (sequence partly withheld): f1 bacteriophage origin of replication; arrow indicates direction of (+) strand synthesis
   7732..7836    +  promoter       AmpR promoter: bla
   7837..8697    +  CDS            AmpR: β-lactamase; bla; confers resistance to ampicillin, carbenicillin, and related antibiotics
   8868..9456    +  rep_origin     ori: high-copy-number ColE1/pMB1/pBR322/pUC origin of replication
   9639..9731    +  CDS            lacI (fragment): lac repressor; lacI; The lac repressor binds to the lac operator to inhibit transcription in E. coli. This inhibition can be relieved by adding lactose or isopropyl-β-D-thiogalactopyranoside (IPTG).
   9744..9765    +  protein_bind   CAP binding site: CAP binding activates transcription in the presence of cAMP. E. coli catabolite activator protein
   9780..9810    +  promoter       lac promoter: promoter for the E. coli lac operon
   9818..9834    +  protein_bind   lac operator: The lac repressor binds to the lac operator to inhibit transcription in E. coli. This inhibition can be relieved by adding lactose or isopropyl-β-D-thiogalactopyranoside (IPTG). lac repressor encoded by lacI
   9879..9897    +  promoter       T3 promoter: promoter for bacteriophage T3 RNA polymerase
