[The description below was written by a language model from this plasmid's Addgene catalogue record and pLannotate feature annotations shown in this document.]
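Description:
pLV-SARS-COV-2-5UTR-GLuc is a 9.9 kb third-generation-style, self-inactivating HIV-1 lentiviral transfer plasmid for mammalian expression of a reporter transcript carrying the SARS-CoV-2 5′ untranslated region. The viral backbone comprises an RSV promoter driving a truncated 5′ LTR, the Ψ packaging signal with a gag fragment, the Rev response element, the cPPT/CTS, a WPRE and a ΔU3 3′ LTR followed by an SV40 poly(A) signal. These elements allow the genomic RNA to be packaged when helper functions are supplied in trans, and to integrate without LTR-driven transcription afterwards. In bacteria the plasmid replicates from a high-copy ColE1/pUC-type origin and is selected with ampicillin. An f1 ori, an SV40 ori and lac/lacZα remnants flanked by T7 and T3 promoters are also carried over from the backbone.

The payload is assembled between Gateway attB4, attB1, attB2 and attB3 sites, which indicates multisite recombination cloning, although the record lists the cloning method as unknown. A CMV enhancer/promoter drives the 849 bp insert, in which a betacoronavirus 5′UTR element runs directly into (the annotations overlap slightly) a human codon-optimized secreted Gaussia luciferase coding sequence. Luciferase output should therefore report on the abundance or translation of the UTR-bearing mRNA. Downstream on the same transcript, an EMCV IRES directs translation of the copepod green fluorescent protein ppluGFP2, which marks expressing cells. A separate PGK promoter, paired with the bacterial EM7 promoter, expresses blasticidin S deaminase so that transduced cells can be selected with blasticidin. The associated publication concerns mapping binding sites of RNA-degrading chimeras that target the SARS-CoV-2 5′UTR, which fits use of this construct as a cell-based reporter for such compounds.
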