Addgene plasmid #199592: pLV-SARS-COV-2-5UTR-GLuc
Purpose: Express SARS-CoV-2 5 UTR in mammalian cells.
Depositing lab: Jingxin Wang. Depositing organization: University of Kansas. Publication: Chemical-guided SHAPE sequencing (cgSHAPE-seq) informs the binding site of RNA-degrading chimeras targeting SARS-CoV-2 5' untranslated region. Tang Z, Hegde S, Hao S, Selvaraju M, Qiu J, Wang J. Nat Commun. 2025 Jan 8;16(1):483. doi: 10.1038/s41467-024-55608-w. PubMed 39779694.
Backbone
  Vector backbone: pLV
  Backbone size w/o insert (bp): 9056
  Total vector size (bp): 9906
  Vector type: Mammalian Expression
  Selectable markers: Blasticidin
Growth in bacteria
  Bacterial resistance: Ampicillin, 100 μg/mL
  Growth temperature: 37°C
  Growth strain: NEB Stable
  Copy number: Unknown
Gene/Insert
  Gene/Insert name: SARS-CoV-2 5UTR-GLuc (alt name: SARS-CoV-2)
  Insert size (bp): 849
  Promoter: CMV
  Cloning method: Unknown
  Sequencing primers: 5′ aatgtagtcttatgcaatactctt; 3′ aagcttgcagctccagcttttgtt
Terms and licenses: Academic/Nonprofit Terms; Industry Terms: Not Available to Industry
How to cite: pLV-SARS-COV-2-5UTR-GLuc was a gift from Jingxin Wang (Addgene plasmid # 199592 ; http://n2t.net/addgene:199592 ; RRID:Addgene_199592)
